Addgene plasmid #17685: pM5McSrc
Depositing lab: David Shalloway. Depositing organization: Cornell University. Publication: Transformation of mouse cells by wild-type mouse c-Src. Lin PH, Shenoy S, Galitski T, Shalloway D. Oncogene. 1995 Jan 19. 10(2):401-5. PubMed 7530829.
Backbone
  Vector backbone: pEVX
  Backbone size w/o insert (bp): 6400
  Vector type: Mammalian Expression
Growth in bacteria
  Bacterial resistance: Ampicillin, 100 μg/mL
  Growth temperature: 37°C
  Growth strain: DH5alpha
  Copy number: Low Copy
Gene/Insert
  Gene/Insert name: c-src (alt names: c-Src; src)
  Species: M. musculus (mouse)
  Entrez Gene: Src (a.k.a. pp60c-src)
  Cloning method: Restriction Enzyme
  Sequencing primers: 5′ n/a
Terms and licenses: Academic/Nonprofit Terms; Industry Terms: Not Available to Industry
How to cite: pM5McSrc was a gift from David Shalloway (Addgene plasmid # 17685 ; http://n2t.net/addgene:17685 ; RRID:Addgene_17685)
