[The description below was written by a language model from this plasmid's Addgene catalogue record.]
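Description:
pM5McSrc is a mammalian expression plasmid carrying the mouse c-src gene in the pEVX backbone, which is recorded as about 6.4 kb without the insert. The insert was introduced by restriction enzyme cloning. In bacteria the plasmid is maintained under ampicillin selection and is listed as low copy. The record does not include a feature table, so the origin of replication, the promoter or other regulatory elements driving c-src expression, any polyadenylation signal, and any mammalian selection marker are not stated. The insert size is likewise not given, and no tags, fusions or mutations are recorded.

The payload encodes c-Src (pp60c-src), the cellular non-receptor tyrosine kinase that is the normal counterpart of the viral v-Src oncoprotein and the founding member of the Src family kinases. The associated publication title refers to wild-type mouse c-Src, which, together with the absence of any listed mutation, suggests that the insert is the unmodified coding sequence, although the catalogue fields do not say so explicitly. That publication concerns transformation of mouse cells by wild-type mouse c-Src, indicating that the construct was built to overexpress the murine protein in cells of the same species and to assess its transforming potential. More broadly, it would suit experiments needing ectopic expression of mouse c-Src in cultured mammalian cells, such as studies of Src signalling, kinase regulation or comparison with activated or mutant Src variants.
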