>Addgene plasmid #17685 | pM5McSrc | addgene partial sequence | sequence record 23617 | 17685 with mSrc-1 (gagttgaagcctccgaagag)
GGGCCCGCGGTGGCCGTCGGCGGAGGCGGGCTTGCTCGGTGTCTGTNAGGCCGGGAAGGCGCCCCCTGCC
CCGTGCACGTTTTCCGAGGGCTCCAGGCTGCGGCGCCGCTGGCTGGCGTCCTTGGGCTTGCTCTTGTTGC
TGCCCATGGTGGTCGGCTGCACGTCCCAGCTACCGCCTGGCCACAGTGGTACGCGAGGCCACCAGCAGAG
TCAGCTCAGCTCCTGCAGCACACAGACAAAAGCGTATTTCACAATTACCAATAGCTGTCTTTCCTGCCTT
ATCTGGCCGTCAGACCATCCGAGCTGCCTCCAGCCCTAATCCACAGAGGCAACTTGAATAGTCTAAGGGC
AAAACAGGGAAGTTATGTATCATATGCAAAAGCGTGTCTACTATATCCTAAGGGGACTCCTAATCGCGTA
CAACCGAAACCCCGCTTTGCGCCTATACATGCCATAGTCCCCTTAGTTAAGCCATGTCCCGTTACAACCC
GACTCGCAAGCGCTATACCACCACCCATGTACTGCCTTATACTATTCTGCTTTCAGGCTGCCCACAGGCC
TNTTGCAGCTTCTTATATTCCGTGTGGTAGCTGATGGAGTTATATA
